>Addgene plasmid #99257 | pGLACTE-PseudoHT51 | depositor full sequence | sequence record 181641 | pGLACTE-PseudoHT51 sequence 4353 bps
TCGACCGATGCCCTTGAGAGCCTTCAACCCAGTCAGCTCCTTCCGGTGGGCGCGGGGCATGACTATCGTC
GCCGCACTTATGACTGTCTTCTTTATCATGCAACTCGTAGGACAGGTGCCGGCAGCGCTCTTCCGCTTCC
TCGCTCACTGACTCGCTGCGCTCGGTCGTTCGGCTGCGGCGAGCGGTATCAGCTCACTCAAAGGCGGTAA
TACGGTTATCCACAGAATCAGGGGATAACGCAGGAAAGAACATGTGAGCAAAAGGCCAGCAAAAGGCCAG
GAACCGTAAAAAGGCCGCGTTGCTGGCGTTTTTCCATAGGCTCCGCCCCCCTGACGAGCATCACAAAAAT
CGACGCTCAAGTCAGAGGTGGCGAAACCCGACAGGACTATAAAGATACCAGGCGTTTCCCCCTGGAAGCT
CCCTCGTGCGCTCTCCTGTTCCGACCCTGCCGCTTACCGGATACCTGTCCGCCTTTCTCCCTTCGGGAAG
CGTGGCGCTTTCTCATAGCTCACGCTGTAGGTATCTCAGTTCGGTGTAGGTCGTTCGCTCCAAGCTGGGC
TGTGTGCACGAACCCCCCGTTCAGCCCGACCGCTGCGCCTTATCCGGTAACTATCGTCTTGAGTCCAACC
CGGTAAGACACGACTTATCGCCACTGGCAGCAGCCACTGGTAACAGGATTAGCAGAGCGAGGTATGTAGG
CGGTGCTACAGAGTTCTTGAAGTGGTGGCCTAACTACGGCTACACTAGAAGAACAGTATTTGGTATCTGC
GCTCTGCTGAAGCCAGTTACCTTCGGAAAAAGAGTTGGTAGCTCTTGATCCGGCAAACAAACCACCGCTG
GTAGCGGTGGTTTTTTTGTTTGCAAGCAGCAGATTACGCGCAGAAAAAAAGGATCTCAAGAAGATCCTTT
GATCTTTTCTACGGGGTCTGACGCTCAGTGGAACGAAAACTCACGTTAAGGGATTTTGGTCATGAGATTA
TCAAAAAGGATCTTCACCTAGATCCTTTTAAATTAAAAATGAAGTTTTAAATCAATCTAAAGTATATATG
AGTAAACTTGGTCTGACAGTTACCAATGCTTAATCAGTGAGGCACCTATCTCAGCGATCTGTCTATTTCG
TTCATCCATAGTTGCCTGACTCCCCGTCGTGTAGATAACTACGATACGGGAGGGCTTACCATCTGGCCCC
AGTGCTGCAATGATACCGCGAGACCCACGCTCACCGGCTCCAGATTTATCAGCAATAAACCAGCCAGCCG
GAAGGGCCGAGCGCAGAAGTGGTCCTGCAACTTTATCCGCCTCCATCCAGTCTATTAATTGTTGCCGGGA
AGCTAGAGTAAGTAGTTCGCCAGTTAATAGTTTGCGCAACGTTGTTGCCATTGCTACAGGCATCGTGGTG
TCACGCTCGTCGTTTGGTATGGCTTCATTCAGCTCCGGTTCCCAACGATCAAGGCGAGTTACATGATCCC
CCATGTTGTGCAAAAAAGCGGTTAGCTCCTTCGGTCCTCCGATCGTTGTCAGAAGTAAGTTGGCCGCAGT
GTTATCACTCATGGTTATGGCAGCACTGCATAATTCTCTTACTGTCATGCCATCCGTAAGATGCTTTTCT
GTGACTGGTGAGTACTCAACCAAGTCATTCTGAGAATAGTGTATGCGGCGACCGAGTTGCTCTTGCCCGG
CGTCAATACGGGATAATACCGCGCCACATAGCAGAACTTTAAAAGTGCTCATCATTGGAAAACGTTCTTC
GGGGCGAAAACTCTCAAGGATCTTACCGCTGTTGAGATCCAGTTCGATGTAACCCACTCGTGCACCCAAC
TGATCTTCAGCATCTTTTACTTTCACCAGCGTTTCTGGGTGAGCAAAAACAGGAAGGCAAAATGCCGCAA
AAAAGGGAATAAGGGCGACACGGAAATGTTGAATACTCATACTCTTCCTTTTTCAATATTATTGAAGCAT
TTATCAGGGTTATTGTCTCATGAGCGGATACATATTTGAATGTATTTAGAAAAATAAACAAATAGGGGTT
CCGCGCACATTTCCCCGAAAAGTGCCACCTG
[124 nt withheld, positions 2062-2185]
C
[91 nt withheld, positions 2187-2277]
A
[49 nt withheld, positions 2279-2327]
CCTTTGACGTTGGAGTCCACGTTCTTT
[37 nt withheld, positions 2355-2391]
ACCCTATCTCGGTCTATTCTTTTGATTTATAAGGGATTTTGCCGATTTCGGCCTATTGGTTAAAAAATGA
GCTGATTTAACAAAAATTTAACGCGAATTTTAACAAAATATTAACGCTTACAATTTGCCATTCGCCATTC
AGGCTGCGCAACTGTTGGGAAGGGCGATCGGTGCGGGCCTCTTCGCTATTACGCCAGCCCAAGCTACCAT
GATAAGTAAGTAATATTAAGGTACGGGAGGTACTTGGAGCGGCCGCGGTCAGGACCTTTTATATCGGCCT
CTATAGTCTCATCTCTTGGTCTCGGCTGTGTTCGGTGGGACGCTTGCGATTTGCTGATATGTAATTTCAA
GTTATTCTCGAAGCCGCGGTGCGGGTGCCAGGGCGTGCCCTTGGGCTCCCCGGGCGCGTACTCCACCTCA
CCCATTTCATTTTGGGGTTGCTAATGCGCGTAGGATACAGAGAGCCAGCTCTCACGATAGCCGTAAGTTT
TTGCGCCTATGCCCAAGTATGACGCACTTCGTTTCCGTGGCCACCAGGGGGCGCCGGTGGCCGCCAGGGG
GCACCGGTGGCCACCAGGGGGCGCCTGAGGCTTTCGTCTTCAAGAATTCCTCGAGTTTACTCCCTATCAG
TGATAGAGAACGTATGAAGAGTTTACTCCCTATCAGTGATAGAGAACGTATGCAGACTTTACTCCCTATC
AGTGATAGAGAACGTATAAGGAGTTTACTCCCTATCAGTGATAGAGAACGTATGACCAGTTTACTCCCTA
TCAGTGATAGAGAACGTATCTACAGTTTACTCCCTATCAGTGATAGAGAACGTATATCCAGTTTACTCCC
TATCAGTGATAGAGAACGTATAAGCTTTAGGCGTGTACGGTGGGCGCCTATAAAAGCAGAGCTCGTTTAG
TGAACCGTCAGATCGCCTGGAGCAATTCCGGCGCGCCGCTCAGCTCCGTTTCGGTTTCACTTCCGGTGGA
GGGCCGCCTCTGAGCGGGCGGCGGGCCGACGGCGAGCGCGGGCGGCGGCGGTGACGGAGGCGCCGCTGCC
AGGGGGCGTGCGGCAGCGCGGCGGCGGCGGCGGCGGCGGCGGCGGAGGCGGCGGCGGCGGCGGCGGCGGC
GGCGGAGGCGGCGGCGGCGGCGGCGGCGGCGGCGGCGGCGGCGGCGGCGGCGGCGGCGGCGGCGGCGGCG
GCGGCGGCGGCGGCGGCGGCGGCGGCGGCGGCGGCGGCGGCGGCGGCGGCGGCGGCGGCGGCGGCGGCGG
CGGCGGCGGCGGCGGCGGCGGCGGCGGCGGCGGCGGCGGCGGCGGCGGCGGCGGCGGCGGCGGCGGCGGC
GGCGGCGGCGGCGGCGGCGGCGGCGGCGGCGGCTGGGCCTCGAGCGCCCGCAGCCCACCTCTCGGGGGCG
GGCTCCCGGCGCTAGCAGGGCTGAAGAGAAGATGGAGGAGCTGGTGGTGGAAGTACATTGCGCAGGAGGC
ATTTCTCGCGGCTCCATG
[69 nt withheld, positions 3880-3948]
ATGAAAAAATTATTATTTGATGATCAGATAGCGGCGGGGAACTGCCAGACATCAAATAAAACAAAAGGCT
CAGTCGGAAGACTGGGCCTTTTGTTTTATCTGTTGTTTGTCGGTGAACACTCTCCCGGATCCACCGGATC
TAGATAACTGATCATAATCAGCCATACCACATTTGTAGAGGTTTTACTTGCTTTAAAAAACCTCCCACAC
CTCCCCCTGAACCTGAAACATAAAATGAATGCAATTGTTGTTGTTAACTTGTTTATTGCAGCTTATAATG
GTTACAAATAAAGCAATAGCATCACAAATTTCACAAATAAAGCATTTTTTTCACTGCATTCTAGTTGTGG
TTTGTCCAAACTCATCAATGTATCTTAACGCGTAAATTGTAAGCGTTGCGGCCGC
Features (pLannotate 1.2.2; 27 found; start..end, strand, type, name):
      1..131     +  CDS            TcR (fragment): tetracycline efflux protein; tet; confers resistance to tetracycline
    311..899     -  rep_origin     ori: high-copy-number ColE1/pMB1/pBR322/pUC origin of replication
   1070..1930    -  CDS            AmpR: β-lactamase; bla; confers resistance to ampicillin, carbenicillin, and related antibiotics
   1931..2035    -  promoter       AmpR promoter: bla
   2062..2490    +  rep_origin     f1 ori (sequence partly withheld): f1 bacteriophage origin of replication; arrow indicates direction of (+) strand synthesis
   2522..2589    -  CDS            lacZα (fragment): LacZα fragment of β-galactosidase; lacZ fragment
   2766..2799    +  protein_bind   attB: minimal attB site for the φC31 integrase (Groth et al., 2000) phage φC31 integrase
   3004..3330    +  promoter       TRE3GV promoter (fragment): 3rd-generation Tet-responsive promoter that can be activated by binding of Tet-On® 3G, optimized for retroviral and lentiviral vectors
   3461..3478    +  promoter       chicken β-actin promoter (fragment): contains a 21-bp deletion relative to the standard chicken β-actin promoter
   3486..3505    +  promoter       chicken β-actin promoter (fragment): contains a 21-bp deletion relative to the standard chicken β-actin promoter
   3516..3535    +  promoter       chicken β-actin promoter (fragment): contains a 21-bp deletion relative to the standard chicken β-actin promoter
   3536..3553    +  promoter       chicken β-actin promoter (fragment): contains a 21-bp deletion relative to the standard chicken β-actin promoter
   3554..3571    +  promoter       chicken β-actin promoter (fragment): contains a 21-bp deletion relative to the standard chicken β-actin promoter
   3572..3589    +  promoter       chicken β-actin promoter (fragment): contains a 21-bp deletion relative to the standard chicken β-actin promoter
   3590..3607    +  promoter       chicken β-actin promoter (fragment): contains a 21-bp deletion relative to the standard chicken β-actin promoter
   3608..3625    +  promoter       chicken β-actin promoter (fragment): contains a 21-bp deletion relative to the standard chicken β-actin promoter
   3626..3643    +  promoter       chicken β-actin promoter (fragment): contains a 21-bp deletion relative to the standard chicken β-actin promoter
   3644..3661    +  promoter       chicken β-actin promoter (fragment): contains a 21-bp deletion relative to the standard chicken β-actin promoter
   3662..3679    +  promoter       chicken β-actin promoter (fragment): contains a 21-bp deletion relative to the standard chicken β-actin promoter
   3680..3697    +  promoter       chicken β-actin promoter (fragment): contains a 21-bp deletion relative to the standard chicken β-actin promoter
   3698..3715    +  promoter       chicken β-actin promoter (fragment): contains a 21-bp deletion relative to the standard chicken β-actin promoter
   3716..3733    +  promoter       chicken β-actin promoter (fragment): contains a 21-bp deletion relative to the standard chicken β-actin promoter
   3734..3751    +  promoter       chicken β-actin promoter (fragment): contains a 21-bp deletion relative to the standard chicken β-actin promoter
   3896..3944    +  terminator     fd terminator (sequence withheld): central terminator from bacteriophage fd (Otsuka and Kunisawa, 1982)
   4004..4047    -  terminator     rrnB T1 terminator: Escherichia coli rrnB; transcription terminator T1 from the E. coli rrnB gene
   4097..4181    +  CDS            large T antigen (fragment): large T antigen from SV40 (simian virus 40)
   4204..4325    +  polyA_signal   SV40 poly(A) signal: SV40 polyadenylation signal
