[The description below was written by a language model from this plasmid's Addgene catalogue record and pLannotate feature annotations shown in this document.]
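Description:
pGLACTE-PseudoHT51 is a 4,353 bp bacterial plasmid built on a pGL3 backbone that serves as a defined template for fragile X repeat-sizing assays rather than as an expression vector. It replicates from a high-copy ColE1/pUC-type origin and is selected with ampicillin through the β-lactamase gene and its native promoter. An f1 phage origin is also present. The remaining backbone annotations are remnants or accessory elements: short fragments of a tetracycline-resistance gene and lacZα, a minimal φC31 attB site, a partial Tet-responsive (TRE3G-type) promoter upstream of the insert region, fd and rrnB T1 bacterial terminators, and a piece of SV40 large T sequence next to the SV40 polyadenylation signal. The record does not describe a functional role for any of these in the intended use.

The insert, cloned between AscI and BamHI sites that remain intact, is a segment of the human FMR1 5′UTR. It carries an expanded CGG tract of 98 repeats containing two AGG interruptions, followed by a synthetic, non-human primer-binding sequence placed downstream of the repeats. The long run of short "chicken β-actin promoter" fragments in the automated feature table spans roughly 300 bp. These are most plausibly spurious matches of the annotation tool to the GC-rich CGG repeat itself, not real promoter elements.

The synthetic primer site allows the plasmid to be amplified separately from genomic FMR1. This lets it act as an internal control of known repeat length and interruption pattern in PCR and capillary electrophoresis assays that size repeats and map AGG interruptions in premutation carriers. The depositor notes that the repeat tract is moderately unstable during prolonged bacterial culture, so the insert size should be verified after propagation.
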