Addgene plasmid #99257: pGLACTE-PseudoHT51
Purpose: Contains expanded CGG repeats (98 repeats with 2 AGG interruptions) within the 5'UTR of FMR1. Internal control with synthetic primer sequence for capillary electrophoresis
Depositing lab: Karen Usdin. Depositing organization: National Institute of Diabetes & Digestive & Kidney Diseases (NIDDK). Publication: Improved Assays for AGG Interruptions in Fragile X Premutation Carriers. Hayward BE, Usdin K. J Mol Diagn. 2017 Nov;19(6):828-835. doi: 10.1016/j.jmoldx.2017.06.008. Epub 2017 Aug 14. PubMed 28818679.
Backbone
  Vector backbone: pGL3
  Total vector size (bp): 4353
Growth in bacteria
  Bacterial resistance: Ampicillin, 100 μg/mL
  Growth temperature: 37°C
  Growth strain: NEB Stable
  Copy number: High Copy
Gene/Insert
  Gene/Insert name: FMR1
  Species: H. sapiens (human), Synthetic
  Mutation: Contains synthetic, non-human, primer sequence downstream of CGG repeats
  Entrez Gene: FMR1 (a.k.a. FMRP, FRAXA, POF, POF1)
  Cloning method: Restriction Enzyme; 5′ cloning site AscI (not destroyed); 3′ cloning site BamHI (not destroyed)
  Sequencing primers: 5′ gttgctaatgcgcgtaggat; 3′ ggcacctgtcctacgagttg
Terms and licenses: Academic/Nonprofit Terms; Industry Terms: Not Available to Industry
Depositor comments: CGG repeats are moderately unstable in prolonged bacterial culture at 37C. Upon receipt select several colonies and grow overnight. Immediately make glycerol stocks and verify the insert size. Inoculate directly from glycerol and grow for ~10 hours for large scale preparations.
How to cite: pGLACTE-PseudoHT51 was a gift from Karen Usdin (Addgene plasmid # 99257 ; http://n2t.net/addgene:99257 ; RRID:Addgene_99257)
