>Addgene plasmid #99257 | pGLACTE-PseudoHT51 | addgene partial sequence | sequence record 192190 | Addgene Partial NGS Result
GGCCTCGAGCGCCCGCAGCCCACCTCTCGGGGGCGGGCTCCCGGCGCTAGCAGGGCTGAAGAGAAGATGG
AGGAGCTGGTGGTGGAAGTACATTGCGCAGGAGGCATTTCTCGCGGCTCCATG
[69 nt withheld, positions 124-192]
ATGAAAAAATTATTATTTGATGATCAGATAGCGGCGGGGAACTGCCAGACATCAAATAAAACAAAAGGCT
CAGTCGGAAGACTGGGCCTTTTGTTTTATCTGTTGTTTGTCGGTGAACACTCTCCCGGATCCACCGGATC
TAGATAACTGATCATAATCAGCCATACCACATTTGTAGAGGTTTTACTTGCTTTAAAAAACCTCCCACAC
CTCCCCCTGAACCTGAAACATAAAATGAATGCAATTGTTGTTGTTAACTTGTTTATTGCAGCTTATAATG
GTTACAAATAAAGCAATAGCATCACAAATTTCACAAATAAAGCATTTTTTTCACTGCATTCTAGTTGTGG
TTTGTCCAAACTCATCAATGTATCTTAACGCGTAAATTGTAAGCGTTGCGGCCGCATCGACCGATGCCCT
TGAGAGCCTTCAACCCAGTCAGCTCCTTCCGGTGGGCGCGGGGCATGACTATCGTCGCCGCACTTATGAC
TGTCTTCTTTATCATGCAACTCGTAGGACAGGTGCCGGCAGCGCTCTTCCGCTTCCTCGCTCACTGACTC
GCTGCGCTCGGTCGTTCGGCTGCGGCGAGCGGTATCAGCTCACTCAAAGGCGGTAATACGGTTATCCACA
GAATCAGGGGATAACGCAGGAAAGAACATGTGAGCAAAAGGCCAGCAAAAGGCCAGGAACCGTAAAAAGG
CCGCGTTGCTGGCGTTTTTCCATAGGCTCCGCCCCCCTGACGAGCATCACAAAAATCGACGCTCAAGTCA
GAGGTGGCGAAACCCGACAGGACTATAAAGATACCAGGCGTTTCCCCCTGGAAGCTCCCTCGTGCGCTCT
CCTGTTCCGACCCTGCCGCTTACCGGATACCTGTCCGCCTTTCTCCCTTCGGGAAGCGTGGCGCTTTCTC
ATAGCTCACGCTGTAGGTATCTCAGTTCGGTGTAGGTCGTTCGCTCCAAGCTGGGCTGTGTGCACGAACC
CCCCGTTCAGCCCGACCGCTGCGCCTTATCCGGTAACTATCGTCTTGAGTCCAACCCGGTAAGACACGAC
TTATCGCCACTGGCAGCAGCCACTGGTAACAGGATTAGCAGAGCGAGGTATGTAGGCGGTGCTACAGAGT
TCTTGAAGTGGTGGCCTAACTACGGCTACACTAGAAGAACAGTATTTGGTATCTGCGCTCTGCTGAAGCC
AGTTACCTTCGGAAAAAGAGTTGGTAGCTCTTGATCCGGCAAACAAACCACCGCTGGTAGCGGTGGTTTT
TTTGTTTGCAAGCAGCAGATTACGCGCAGAAAAAAAGGATCTCAAGAAGATCCTTTGATCTTTTCTACGG
GGTCTGACGCTCAGTGGAACGAAAACTCACGTTAAGGGATTTTGGTCATGAGATTATCAAAAAGGATCTT
CACCTAGATCCTTTTAAATTAAAAATGAAGTTTTAAATCAATCTAAAGTATATATGAGTAAACTTGGTCT
GACAGTTACCAATGCTTAATCAGTGAGGCACCTATCTCAGCGATCTGTCTATTTCGTTCATCCATAGTTG
CCTGACTCCCCGTCGTGTAGATAACTACGATACGGGAGGGCTTACCATCTGGCCCCAGTGCTGCAATGAT
ACCGCGAGACCCACGCTCACCGGCTCCAGATTTATCAGCAATAAACCAGCCAGCCGGAAGGGCCGAGCGC
AGAAGTGGTCCTGCAACTTTATCCGCCTCCATCCAGTCTATTAATTGTTGCCGGGAAGCTAGAGTAAGTA
GTTCGCCAGTTAATAGTTTGCGCAACGTTGTTGCCATTGCTACAGGCATCGTGGTGTCACGCTCGTCGTT
TGGTATGGCTTCATTCAGCTCCGGTTCCCAACGATCAAGGCGAGTTACATGATCCCCCATGTTGTGCAAA
AAAGCGGTTAGCTCCTTCGGTCCTCCGATCGTTGTCAGAAGTAAGTTGGCCGCAGTGTTATCACTCATGG
TTATGGCAGCACTGCATAATTCTCTTACTGTCATGCCATCCGTAAGATGCTTTTCTGTGACTGGTGAGTA
CTCAACCAAGTCATTCTGAGAATAGTGTATGCGGCGACCGAGTTGCTCTTGCCCGGCGTCAATACGGGAT
AATACCGCGCCACATAGCAGAACTTTAAAAGTGCTCATCATTGGAAAACGTTCTTCGGGGCGAAAACTCT
CAAGGATCTTACCGCTGTTGAGATCCAGTTCGATGTAACCCACTCGTGCACCCAACTGATCTTCAGCATC
TTTTACTTTCACCAGCGTTTCTGGGTGAGCAAAAACAGGAAGGCAAAATGCCGCAAAAAAGGGAATAAGG
GCGACACGGAAATGTTGAATACTCATACTCTTCCTTTTTCAATATTATTGAAGCATTTATCAGGGTTATT
GTCTCATGAGCGGATACATATTTGAATGTATTTAGAAAAATAAACAAATAGGGGTTCCGCGCACATTTCC
CCGAAAAGTGCCACCTG
[124 nt withheld, positions 2660-2783]
C
[91 nt withheld, positions 2785-2875]
A
[49 nt withheld, positions 2877-2925]
CCTTTGACGTTGGAGTCCACGTTCTTT
[37 nt withheld, positions 2953-2989]
ACCCTATCTCGGTCTATTCTTTTGATTTATAAGGGATTTTGCCGATTTCGGCCTATTGGTTAAAAAATGA
GCTGATTTAACAAAAATTTAACGCGAATTTTAACAAAATATTAACGCTTACAATTTGCCATTCGCCATTC
AGGCTGCGCAACTGTTGGGAAGGGCGATCGGTGCGGGCCTCTTCGCTATTACGCCAGCCCAAGCTACCAT
GATAAGTAAGTAATATTAAGGTACGGGAGGTACTTGGAGCGGCCGCGGTCAGGACCTTTTATATCGGCCT
CTATAGTCTCATCTCTTGGTCTCGGCTGTGTTCGGTGGGACGCTTGCGATTTGCTGATATGTAATTTCAA
GTTATTCTCGAAGCCGCGGTGCGGGTGCCAGGGCGTGCCCTTGGGCTCCCCGGGCGCGTACTCCACCTCA
CCCATTTCATTTTGGGGTTGCTAATGCGCGTAGGATACAGAGAGCCAGCTCTCACGATAGCCGTAAGTTT
TTGCGCCTATGCCCAAGTATGACGCACTTCGTTTCCGTGGCCACCAGGGGGCGCCGGTGGCCGCCAGGGG
GCACCGGTGGCCACCAGGGGGCGCCTGAGGCTTTCGTCTTCAAGAATTCCTCGAGTTTACTCCCTATCAG
TGATAGAGAACGTATGAAGAGTTTACTCCCTATCAGTGATAGAGAACGTATGCAGACTTTACTCCCTATC
AGTGATAGAGAACGTATAAGGAGTTTACTCCCTATCAGTGATAGAGAACGTATGACCAGTTTACTCCCTA
TCAGTGATAGAGAACGTATCTACAGTTTACTCCCTATCAGTGATAGAGAACGTATATCCAGTTTACTCCC
TATCAGTGATAGAGAACGTATAAGCTTTAGGCGTGTACGGTGGGCGCCTATAAAAGCAGAGCTCGTTTAG
TGAACCGTCAGATCGCCTGGAGCAATTCCGGCGCGCCGCTCAGCTCCGTTTCGGTTTCACTTCCGGTGGA
GGGCCGCCTCTGAGCGGGCGGCGGGCCGACGGCGAGCGCGGGCGGCGGCGGTGACGGAGGCGCCGCTGCC
AGGGGG
